Addgene plasmid #89670: pexA2_2hb_ruleB
Purpose: Plasmid for the construction of DNA-protein hybrid nanostructures. Template for the two-helix-bundle shown in figure 2E,F,G of associated article.
Depositing lab: Hendrik Dietz. Depositing organization: Technische Universitaet Muenchen (TUM). Publication: Self-assembly of genetically encoded DNA-protein hybrid nanoscale shapes. Praetorius F, Dietz H. Science. 2017 Mar 24;355(6331). pii: eaam5488. doi: 10.1126/science.aam5488. PubMed 28336611.
Backbone
  Vector backbone: pEX-A2
  Backbone manufacturer: Eurofins
  Vector type: Unspecified
Growth in bacteria
  Bacterial resistance: Ampicillin, 100 μg/mL
  Growth temperature: 37°C
  Growth strain: DH5alpha
  Copy number: High Copy
Gene/Insert
  Gene/Insert name: 2hb_ruleB
  Species: Synthetic
  Insert size (bp): 936
  Cloning method: Restriction Enzyme; 5′ cloning site unknown (unknown if destroyed); 3′ cloning site unknown (unknown if destroyed)
  Sequencing primers: 5′ ggagcagacaagcccgtcagg; 3′ caggctttacactttatgcttccggc
Terms and licenses: Academic/Nonprofit Terms; Industry Terms: Not Available to Industry
How to cite: pexA2_2hb_ruleB was a gift from Hendrik Dietz (Addgene plasmid # 89670 ; http://n2t.net/addgene:89670 ; RRID:Addgene_89670)
