[The description below was written by a language model from this plasmid's Addgene catalogue record and pLannotate feature annotations shown in this document.]
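Description:
pexA2_2hb_ruleB is a small (about 3.4 kb) bacterial cloning plasmid built on pEX-A2, a commercial gene-synthesis carrier vector, and holds a 936 bp fully synthetic insert called 2hb_ruleB. It is propagated in standard E. coli cloning strains as a high-copy plasmid. The feature table shows a ColE1/pUC-type origin of replication and an ampicillin resistance cassette (β-lactamase under its own bla promoter). The remaining annotations are backbone remnants typical of pUC-derived vectors: short fragments of the pBR322 bom region, rop and lacI, plus a CAP binding site, lac promoter and lac operator. None of these is recorded as driving expression of a product, and the vector type is listed as unspecified.

The insert itself is not annotated in the feature table, which is expected for a designed sequence with no match to standard parts. It presumably lies in the unannotated stretches around the circular junction, next to the lac promoter region, but the record does not give its position or the restriction sites used for cloning. According to the deposit information, the insert does not act as a gene. It serves as a DNA template for building DNA-protein hybrid nanostructures, specifically a two-helix-bundle object described in the associated study on genetically encoded, self-assembling DNA-protein shapes. In that kind of work, a double-stranded DNA template is folded into a defined geometry by designed DNA-binding proteins that recognise sites placed in the template. The "ruleB" suffix suggests one of several design rule sets for arranging these sites, though the record does not define it. The plasmid is therefore best regarded as a source for amplifying or excising the template DNA.
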