Features (pLannotate 1.2.2; 9 found; start..end, strand, type, name):
    432..479     -  misc_feature   bom (fragment): basis of mobility region from pBR322
    581..616     -  CDS            rop (fragment): Rop protein, which maintains plasmids at low copy number; rop
    711..815     +  promoter       AmpR promoter: bla
    816..1676    +  CDS            AmpR: β-lactamase; bla; confers resistance to ampicillin, carbenicillin, and related antibiotics
   1847..2435    +  rep_origin     ori: high-copy-number ColE1/pMB1/pBR322/pUC origin of replication
   2618..2710    +  CDS            lacI (fragment): lac repressor; lacI; The lac repressor binds to the lac operator to inhibit transcription in E. coli. This inhibition can be relieved by adding lactose or isopropyl-β-D-thiogalactopyranoside (IPTG).
   2723..2744    +  protein_bind   CAP binding site: CAP binding activates transcription in the presence of cAMP. E. coli catabolite activator protein
   2759..2789    +  promoter       lac promoter: promoter for the E. coli lac operon
   2797..2813    +  protein_bind   lac operator: The lac repressor binds to the lac operator to inhibit transcription in E. coli. This inhibition can be relieved by adding lactose or isopropyl-β-D-thiogalactopyranoside (IPTG). lac repressor encoded by lacI
>Addgene plasmid #89670 | pexA2_2hb_ruleB | addgene full sequence | sequence record 191884 | Addgene NGS Result
GGGCTAGCTATGCTAAGGAGGGCTGCGGTACCCTCTGTTCATAATTCATAGATCTCGAAGTTAGTCCGAG
GCGTAACGTTTCGTCGAACTTGTGATAGGTCTTACTATCGATTGATCTCGAAATGGACAAAGACGGCAAC
CGACATTTATATTTACTGACTGAGTAGTTATACATGTACTGGTAAGCAACCAGGAACGACAGCGATCATC
TGAAATGCCCAATTGTGTTACAAGTGGCTCATTGGCGACTTTTTCCGCATCGCTAACACGGACCGGACTA
TCTATGTCCATCAATACGCGAGCATTCTAGTATAGGAATGGTAAATGTGGATTCACCGGAGTAACTGCGC
AACTTCATGTTATAACGGACGGGTCACAGTATACGTCAGTTACGTCGAGCAGAGCTTGCGGCCGCGAGCT
CGGTACCCAATTGGTGCACTCTCAGTACAATCTGCTCTGATGCCGCATAGTTAAGCCAGCCCCGACACCC
GCCAACACCCGCTGACGCGCCCTGACGGGCTTGTCTGCTCCCGGCATCCGCTTACAGACAAGCTGTGACC
GTCTCCGGGAGCTGCATGTGTCAGAGGTTTTCACCGTCATCACCGAAACGCGCGAGACGAAAGGGCCTCG
TGATACGCCTATTTTTATAGGTTAATGTCATGATAATAATGGTTTCTTAGACGTCAGGTGGCACTTTTCG
GGGAAATGTGCGCGGAACCCCTATTTGTTTATTTTTCTAAATACATTCAAATATGTATCCGCTCATGAGA
CAATAACCCTGATAAATGCTTCAATAATATTGAAAAAGGAAGAGTATGAGTATTCAACATTTCCGTGTCG
CCCTTATTCCCTTTTTTGCGGCATTTTGCCTTCCTGTTTTTGCTCACCCAGAAACGCTGGTGAAAGTAAA
AGATGCTGAAGATCAGTTGGGTGCACGAGTGGGTTACATCGAACTGGATCTCAACAGCGGTAAGATCCTT
GAGAGTTTTCGCCCCGAAGAACGTTTTCCAATGATGAGCACTTTTAAAGTTCTGCTATGTGGCGCGGTAT
TATCCCGTATTGACGCCGGGCAAGAGCAACTCGGTCGCCGCATACACTATTCTCAGAATGACTTGGTTGA
GTACTCACCAGTCACAGAAAAGCATCTTACGGATGGCATGACAGTAAGAGAATTATGCAGTGCTGCCATA
ACCATGAGTGATAACACTGCGGCCAACTTACTTCTGACAACGATCGGAGGACCGAAGGAGCTAACCGCTT
TTTTGCACAACATGGGGGATCATGTAACTCGCCTTGATCGTTGGGAACCGGAGCTGAATGAAGCCATACC
AAACGACGAGCGTGACACCACGATGCCTGTAGCAATGGCAACAACGTTGCGCAAACTATTAACTGGCGAA
CTACTTACTCTAGCTTCCCGGCAACAATTAATAGACTGGATGGAGGCGGATAAAGTTGCAGGACCACTTC
TGCGCTCGGCCCTTCCGGCTGGCTGGTTTATTGCTGATAAATCTGGAGCCGGTGAGCGTGGGAGTCGCGG
TATCATTGCAGCACTGGGGCCAGATGGTAAGCCCTCCCGTATCGTAGTTATCTACACGACGGGGAGTCAG
GCAACTATGGATGAACGAAATAGACAGATCGCTGAGATAGGTGCCTCACTGATTAAGCATTGGTAACTGT
CAGACCAAGTTTACTCATATATACTTTAGATTGATTTAAAACTTCATTTTTAATTTAAAAGGATCTAGGT
GAAGATCCTTTTTGATAATCTCATGACCAAAATCCCTTAACGTGAGTTTTCGTTCCACTGAGCGTCAGAC
CCCGTAGAAAAGATCAAAGGATCTTCTTGAGATCCTTTTTTTCTGCGCGTAATCTGCTGCTTGCAAACAA
AAAAACCACCGCTACCAGCGGTGGTTTGTTTGCCGGATCAAGAGCTACCAACTCTTTTTCCGAAGGTAAC
TGGCTTCAGCAGAGCGCAGATACCAAATACTGTTCTTCTAGTGTAGCCGTAGTTAGGCCACCACTTCAAG
AACTCTGTAGCACCGCCTACATACCTCGCTCTGCTAATCCTGTTACCAGTGGCTGCTGCCAGTGGCGATA
AGTCGTGTCTTACCGGGTTGGACTCAAGACGATAGTTACCGGATAAGGCGCAGCGGTCGGGCTGAACGGG
GGGTTCGTGCACACAGCCCAGCTTGGAGCGAACGACCTACACCGAACTGAGATACCTACAGCGTGAGCTA
TGAGAAAGCGCCACGCTTCCCGAAGGGAGAAAGGCGGACAGGTATCCGGTAAGCGGCAGGGTCGGAACAG
GAGAGCGCACGAGGGAGCTTCCAGGGGGAAACGCCTGGTATCTTTATAGTCCTGTCGGGTTTCGCCACCT
CTGACTTGAGCGTCGATTTTTGTGATGCTCGTCAGGGGGGCGGAGCCTATGGAAAAACGCCAGCAACGCG
GCCTTTTTACGGTTCCTGGCCTTTTGCTGGCCTTTTGCTCACATGTTCTTTCCTGCGTTATCCCCTGATT
CTGTGGATAACCGTATTACCGCCTTTGAGTGAGCTGATACCGCTCGCCGCAGCCGAACGACCGAGCGCAG
CGAGTCAGTGAGCGAGGAAGCGGAAGAGCGCCCAATACGCAAACCGCCTCTCCCCGCGCGTTGGCCGATT
CATTAATGCAGCTGGCACGACAGGTTTCCCGACTGGAAAGCGGGCAGTGAGCGCAACGCAATTAATGTGA
GTTAGCTCACTCATTAGGCACCCCAGGCTTTACACTTTATGCTTCCGGCTCGTATGTTGTGTGGAATTGT
GAGCGGATAACAATTTCACACAGGAATTCGGATCCAAGCGAGCAAAAGCAGGTTCAAGAGTTGTCGGTTC
ACGATTTCGTTATTTGGTCCAAGAGCGCTGATTACATTGCCCCACTGTAAGATTTTATCACTGTAAAGAC
TTCAAAAAGTTTCTTCCATCCTGGATAGAGTGTGCTGGCGCCTGCATTAGTGAGTGACAATGTCGGCTTA
GGCTTCAGTAGTACCGATAGTATCCAACGACCTATTGGATGAAATACTAGCTATTCTTGTGGAGTTTCGT
GATAATTTGTGCGATCTTTGTCTCGATCGAGATGATCCGCTGATGATAACTATCAAGCCTACAGCGCACC
TCTAATACCTATCGGGTGATTCAGATGAATCGATATTGAATGAGCCACTGGGTATTAAGCGCCGCGGTCC
AGCCTCAGATCCCGGGCATTATATCGGAGGATTGGCTCCGACAATCTCCCACGTACGAATCTACAGTCGA
TACCTCGTTGGTATAACACACACGCACTACCCCCTGACGCTCATCCGACTATTGCGACTGACCCCTTGGC
TGTCTCATGGCCTGAAGCTCACTTA
