>Addgene plasmid #89670 | pexA2_2hb_ruleB | depositor partial sequence | sequence record 173754 | template for DNA-protein hybrid structure
TCTGCTCGACGTAACTGACGTATACTGTGACCCGTCCGTTATAACATGAAGTTGCGCAGTTACTCCGGTG
AATCCACATTTACCATTCCTATACTAGAATGCTCGCGTATTGATGGACATAGATAGTCCGGTCCGTGTTA
GCGATGCGGAAAAAGTCGCCAATGAGCCACTTGTAACACAATTGGGCATTTCAGATGATCGCTGTCGTTC
CTGGTTGCTTACCAGTACATGTATAACTACTCAGTCAGTAAATATAAATGTCGGTTGCCGTCTTTGTCCA
TTTCGAGATCAATCGATAGTAAGACCTATCACAAGTTCGACGAAACGTTACGCCTCGGACTAACTTCGAG
ATCTATGAATTATGAACAGAGGGTACCGCAGCCCTCCTTAGCATAGCTAGCCCTAAGTGAGCTTCAGGCC
ATGAGACAGCCAAGGGGTCAGTCGCAATAGTCGGATGAGCGTCAGGGGGTAGTGCGTGTGTGTTATACCA
ACGAGGTATCGACTGTAGATTCGTACGTGGGAGATTGTCGGAGCCAATCCTCCGATATAATGCCCGGGAT
CTGAGGCTGGACCGCGGCGCTTAATACCCAGTGGCTCATTCAATATCGATTCATCTGAATCACCCGATAG
GTATTAGAGGTGCGCTGTAGGCTTGATAGTTATCATCAGCGGATCATCTCGATCGAGACAAAGATCGCAC
AAATTATCACGAAACTCCACAAGAATAGCTAGTATTTCATCCAATAGGTCGTTGGATACTATCGGTACTA
CTGAAGCCTAAGCCGACATTGTCACTCACTAATGCAGGCGCCAGCACACTCTATCCAGGATGGAAGAAAC
TTTTTGAAGTCTTTACAGTGATAAAATCTTACAGTGGGGCAATGTAATCAGCGCTCTTGGACCAAATAAC
GAAATCGTGAACCGACAACTCTTGAA
